>Addgene plasmid #215278 | pX552 EF1a DIO Chronos GFP_VgatTTT gRNA | addgene full sequence | sequence record 425062 | Addgene NGS Result
GAGGGCCTATTTCCCATGATTCCTTCATATTTGCATATACGATACAAGGCTGTTAGAGAGATAATTGGAA
TTAATTTGACTGTAAACACAAAGATATTAGTACAAAATACGTGACGTAGAAAGTAATAATTTCTTGGGTA
GTTTGCAGTTTTAAAATTATGTTTTAAAATGGACTATCATATGCTTACCGTAACTTGAAAGTATTTCGAT
TTCTTGGCTTTATATATCTTGTGGAAAGGACGAAACACCGCTGGGACTTGTTGGACATTTGTTTTAGAGC
TAGAAATAGCAAGTTAAAATAAGGCTAGTCCGTTATCAACTTGAAAAAGTGGCACCGAGTCGGTGCTTTT
TTTCTAGACTGCAGAGGGCCATCGATAGCTTTGCAAAGATGGATAAAGTTTTAAACAGAGAGGAATCTTT
GCAGCTAATGGACCTTCTAGGTCTTGAAAGGAGTGGGAATTGGCTCCGGTGCCCGTCAGTGGGCAGAGCG
CACATCGCCCACAGTCCCCGAGAAGTTGGGGGGAGGGGTCGGCAATTGAACCGGTGCCTAGAGAAGGTGG
CGCGGGGTAAACTGGGAAAGTGATGTCGTGTACTGGCTCCGCCTTTTTCCCGAGGGTGGGGGAGAACCGT
ATATAAGTGCAGTAGTCGCCGTGAACGTTCTTTTTCGCAACGGGTTTGCCGCCAGAACACAGGTAAGTGC
CGTGTGTGGTTCCCGCGGGCCTGGCCTCTTTACGGGTTATGGCCCTTGCGTGCCTTGAATTACTTCCACC
TGGCTGCAGTACGTGATTCTTGATCCCGAGCTTCGGGTTGGAAGTGGGTGGGAGAGTTCGAGGCCTTGCG
CTTAAGGAGCCCCTTCGCCTCGTGCTTGAGTTGAGGCCTGGCCTGGGCGCTGGGGCCGCCGCGTGCGAAT
CTGGTGGCACCTTCGCGCCTGTCTCGCTGCTTTCGATAAGTCTCTAGCCATTTAAAATTTTTGATGACCT
GCTGCGACGCTTTTTTTCTGGCAAGATAGTCTTGTAAATGCGGGCCAAGATCTGCACACTGGTATTTCGG
TTTTTGGGGCCGCGGGCGGCGACGGGGCCCGTGCGTCCCAGCGCACATGTTCGGCGAGGCGGGGCCTGCG
AGCGCGGCCACCGAGAATCGGACGGGGGTAGTCTCAAGCTGGCCGGCCTGCTCTGGTGCCTGGCCTCGCG
CCGCCGTGTATCGCCCCGCCCTGGGCGGCAAGGCTGGCCCGGTCGGCACCAGTTGCGTGAGCGGAAAGAT
GGCCGCTTCCCGGCCCTGCTGCAGGGAGCTCAAAATGGAGGACGCGGCGCTCGGGAGAGCGGGCGGGTGA
GTCACCCACACAAAGGAAAAGGGCCTTTCCGTCCTCAGCCGTCGCTTCATGTGACTCCACGGAGTACCGG
GCGCCGTCCAGGCACCTCGATTAGTTCTCGAGCTTTTGGAGTACGTCGTCTTTAGGTTGGGGGGAGGGGT
TTTATGCGATGGAGTTTCCCCACACTGAGTGGGTGGAGACTGAAGTTAGGCCAGCTTGGCACTTGATGTA
ATTCTCCTTGGAATTTGCCCTTTTTGAGTTTGGATCTTGGTTCATTCTCAAGCCTCAGACAGTGGTTCAA
AGTTTTTTTCTTCCATTTCAGGTGTCGTGAGGAATTGGATCCTCTAGAGTCGAAATTCCCATAACTTCGT
ATAAAGTATCCTATACGAAGTTATATCAAAATAGGAAGACCAATGCTTCACCATCGACCCGAATTGCCAA
GCATCACCATCGACCCATAACTTCGTATAATGTATGCTATACGAAGTTATACTAGCTAGCTCATTACTTG
TACAGCTCGTCCATGCCGAGAGTGATCCCGGCGGCGGTCACGAACTCCAGCAGGACCATGTGATCGCGCT
TCTCGTTGGGGTCTTTGCTCAGGGCGGACTGGGTGCTCAGGTAGTGGTTGTCGGGCAGCAGCACGGGGCC
GTCGCCGATGGGGGTGTTCTGCTGGTAGTGGTCGGCGAGCTGCACGCTGCCGTCCTCGATGTTGTGGCGG
ATCTTGAAGTTCACCTTGATGCCGTTCTTCTGCTTGTCGGCCATGATATAGACGTTGTGGCTGTTGTAGT
TGTACTCCAGCTTGTGCCCCAGGATGTTGCCGTCCTCCTTGAAGTCGATGCCCTTCAGCTCGATGCGGTT
CACCAGGGTGTCGCCCTCGAACTTCACCTCGGCGCGGGTCTTGTAGTTGCCGTCGTCCTTGAAGAAGATG
GTGCGCTCCTGGACGTAGCCTTCGGGCATGGCGGACTTGAAGAAGTCGTGCTGCTTCATGTGGTCGGGGT
AGCGGCTGAAGCACTGCACGCCGTAGGTCAGGGTGGTCACGAGGGTGGGCCAGGGCACGGGCAGCTTGCC
GGTGGTGCAAATGAACTTCAGGGTCAGCTTGCCGTAGGTGGCATCGCCCTCGCCCTCGCCGGACACGCTG
AACTTGTGGCCGTTTACGTCGCCGTCCAGCTCGACCAGGATGGGCACCACCCCGGTGAACAGCTCCTCGC
CCTTGCTCACTGCTACTACCGGTGCCGCCACTCCTCCCTCCTCCTCCTCGTCGACGAAGGTCTCGATCTC
CATGTTCTCGCCGGCCACGTTGATGGTGGTTGTCTTCCGGATGTCGCCGTGGATCAGGATGTGCTCGTGG
ATCTTCACTCTCAGGTGGTGGCCCAGGAAGCCCCAAGTGTTCTTGCTGATCAGATCCAGGATCAGGTGGC
CGATTCCGCTGGTGTAAGGTGTGATCAGGCCCAGTCCCTCGTGTCCGGCGATGAACATCACGGGGAACAT
CAGCCAAGAGCAGAAGAAGACGTAGGCCATGATCTTGCAAATCTTCCGGCAGACGCCTTTGGGCAGGGTG
TGGTAGCTCTCGATATACACCTTGGCGATCTGGAAGAAGCAAGTCACGCCGTAGAACAGGCCGATCATGA
AGAACAGGATCTTCAGGGGGCCCTTTGTAAAGGCGGCTGTGATCCCCCACACGATGTTGCCGATGTCGGT
CACCAGGATGGTCATGGTCCGCTTGCTGTACTCTTCGTGCAGTCCGGTCAGGTTGCTCAGGTGGATCAGG
ATCACGGGGCAAGTCAGGAGCCACATGCTGTACCGCAGCCAAATCACGGCTCCTCCGTTGGTCTGGTACA
CTGTGGCTGGGCTGTCGACCTCGTGGAACAGCTCGATGAAGCACTTGACGAGCTCGATCACGCAGACGTA
GACCTCCTCCCAGCCGGTTGTGGCCTTGAAGCTGTGCCAACCGTAGAAGATGAGCTGCACGATAGCCACG
ATCACGGTGAACCACTGGAGTCCCACTGCGATCTTGTGCTGCAGCTCGGTTCCGTGGTTGATGTGGGGGA
AGCAACCGTGATCGGCTCCGGCTGTTGTGGCGTTAGAGGTTTCTCCGTGAGCGTCTGCTGCTGGTGTCAC
CACTGCTGCGGCGCTCAGCAGGCCTCTAATTGTGGCTTCGGCGCTAGGCACGGCTGAGATAAAGGCGTGG
GTCATTGTGGCGGCTGTTTCCATGGTGGCGGCGCGGCCTAGGTACCTAGTATAACTTCGTATAGGATACT
TTATACGAAGTTATCATTGGGATTCTTCCTATTTTGATCCAAGCATCACCATCGACCCTCTAGTCCAGAT
CTCACCATCGACCCATAACTTCGTATAGCATACATTATACGAAGTTATGTCCCTCGAAGAGGTTCGCGAA
GCTTATCGATACCGAGCGCTGCTCGAGAGATCTACGGGTGGCATCCCTGTGACCCCTCCCCAGTGCCTCT
CCTGGCCCTGGAAGTTGCCACTCCAGTGCCCACCAGCCTTGTCCTAATAAAATTAAGTTGCATCATTTTG
TCTGACTAGGTGTCCTTCTATAATATTATGGGGTGGAGGGGGGTGGTATGGAGCAAGGGGCAAGTTGGGA
AGACAACCTGTAGGGCCTGCGGGGTCTATTGGGAACCAAGCTGGAGTGCAGTGGCACAATCTTGGCTCAC
TGCAATCTCCGCCTCCTGGGTTCAAGCGATTCTCCTGCCTCAGCCTCCCGAGTTGTTGGGATTCCAGGCA
TGCATGACCAGGCTCAGCTAATTTTTGTTTTTTTGGTAGAGACGGGGTTTCACCATATTGGCCAGGCTGG
TCTCCAACTCCTAATCTCAGGTGATCTACCCACCTTGGCCTCCCAAATTGCTGGGATTACAGGCGTGAAC
CACTGCTCCCTTCCCTGTCCTTCTGATTTTGTAGGTAACCACGTGCGGACCGAGCGGCCGCAGGAACCCC
TAGTGATGGAGTTGGCCACTCCCTCTCTGCGCGCTCGCTCGCTCACTGAGGCCGGGCGACCAAAGGTCGC
CCGACGCCCGGGCTTTGCCCGGGCGGCCTCAGTGAGCGAGCGAGCGCGCAGCTGCCTGCAGGGGCGCCTG
ATGCGGTATTTTCTCCTTACGCATCTGTGCGGTATTTCACACCGCATA
[95 nt withheld, positions 4459-4553]
T
[46 nt withheld, positions 4555-4600]
C
[141 nt withheld, positions 4602-4742]
CCTTTGACGTTGGAGTCCACGTTCTTT
[37 nt withheld, positions 4770-4806]
ACTCTATCTCGGGCTATTCTTTTGATTTATAAGGGATTTTGCCGATTTCGGTCTATTGGTTAAAAAATGA
GCTGATTTAACAAAAATTTAACGCGAATTTTAACAAAATATTAACGTTTACAATTTTATGGTGCACTCTC
AGTACAATCTGCTCTGATGCCGCATAGTTAAGCCAGCCCCGACACCCGCCAACACCCGCTGACGCGCCCT
GACGGGCTTGTCTGCTCCCGGCATCCGCTTACAGACAAGCTGTGACCGTCTCCGGGAGCTGCATGTGTCA
GAGGTTTTCACCGTCATCACCGAAACGCGCGAGACGAAAGGGCCTCGTGATACGCCTATTTTTATAGGTT
AATGTCATGATAATAATGGTTTCTTAGACGTCAGGTGGCACTTTTCGGGGAAATGTGCGCGGAACCCCTA
TTTGTTTATTTTTCTAAATACATTCAAATATGTATCCGCTCATGAGACAATAACCCTGATAAATGCTTCA
ATAATATTGAAAAAGGAAGAGTATGAGTATTCAACATTTCCGTGTCGCCCTTATTCCCTTTTTTGCGGCA
TTTTGCCTTCCTGTTTTTGCTCACCCAGAAACGCTGGTGAAAGTAAAAGATGCTGAAGATCAGTTGGGTG
CACGAGTGGGTTACATCGAACTGGATCTCAACAGCGGTAAGATCCTTGAGAGTTTTCGCCCCGAAGAACG
TTTTCCAATGATGAGCACTTTTAAAGTTCTGCTATGTGGCGCGGTATTATCCCGTATTGACGCCGGGCAA
GAGCAACTCGGTCGCCGCATACACTATTCTCAGAATGACTTGGTTGAGTACTCACCAGTCACAGAAAAGC
ATCTTACGGATGGCATGACAGTAAGAGAATTATGCAGTGCTGCCATAACCATGAGTGATAACACTGCGGC
CAACTTACTTCTGACAACGATCGGAGGACCGAAGGAGCTAACCGCTTTTTTGCACAACATGGGGGATCAT
GTAACTCGCCTTGATCGTTGGGAACCGGAGCTGAATGAAGCCATACCAAACGACGAGCGTGACACCACGA
TGCCTGTAGCAATGGCAACAACGTTGCGCAAACTATTAACTGGCGAACTACTTACTCTAGCTTCCCGGCA
ACAATTAATAGACTGGATGGAGGCGGATAAAGTTGCAGGACCACTTCTGCGCTCGGCCCTTCCGGCTGGC
TGGTTTATTGCTGATAAATCTGGAGCCGGTGAGCGTGGGTCTCGCGGTATCATTGCAGCACTGGGGCCAG
ATGGTAAGCCCTCCCGTATCGTAGTTATCTACACGACGGGGAGTCAGGCAACTATGGATGAACGAAATAG
ACAGATCGCTGAGATAGGTGCCTCACTGATTAAGCATTGGTAACTGTCAGACCAAGTTTACTCATATATA
CTTTAGATTGATTTAAAACTTCATTTTTAATTTAAAAGGATCTAGGTGAAGATCCTTTTTGATAATCTCA
TGACCAAAATCCCTTAACGTGAGTTTTCGTTCCACTGAGCGTCAGACCCCGTAGAAAAGATCAAAGGATC
TTCTTGAGATCCTTTTTTTCTGCGCGTAATCTGCTGCTTGCAAACAAAAAAACCACCGCTACCAGCGGTG
GTTTGTTTGCCGGATCAAGAGCTACCAACTCTTTTTCCGAAGGTAACTGGCTTCAGCAGAGCGCAGATAC
CAAATACTGTTCTTCTAGTGTAGCCGTAGTTAGGCCACCACTTCAAGAACTCTGTAGCACCGCCTACATA
CCTCGCTCTGCTAATCCTGTTACCAGTGGCTGCTGCCAGTGGCGATAAGTCGTGTCTTACCGGGTTGGAC
TCAAGACGATAGTTACCGGATAAGGCGCAGCGGTCGGGCTGAACGGGGGGTTCGTGCACACAGCCCAGCT
TGGAGCGAACGACCTACACCGAACTGAGATACCTACAGCGTGAGCTATGAGAAAGCGCCACGCTTCCCGA
AGGGAGAAAGGCGGACAGGTATCCGGTAAGCGGCAGGGTCGGAACAGGAGAGCGCACGAGGGAGCTTCCA
GGGGGAAACGCCTGGTATCTTTATAGTCCTGTCGGGTTTCGCCACCTCTGACTTGAGCGTCGATTTTTGT
GATGCTCGTCAGGGGGGCGGAGCCTATGGAAAAACGCCAGCAACGCGGCCTTTTTACGGTTCCTGGCCTT
TTGCTGGCCTTTTGCTCACATGTCCTGCAGGCAGCTGCGCGCTCGCTCGCTCACTGAGGCCGCCCGGGCG
TCGGGCGACCTTTGGTCGCCCGGCCTCAGTGAGCGAGCGAGCGCGCAGAGAGGGAGTGGCCAACTCCATC
ACTAGGGGTTCCTGCGGCCGCACGCGT
Features (pLannotate 1.2.2; 22 found; start..end, strand, type, name):
      1..241     +  promoter       U6 promoter: RNA polymerase III promoter for human U6 snRNA
    271..346     +  misc_RNA       gRNA scaffold: guide RNA scaffold for the Streptococcus pyogenes CRISPR/Cas9 system
    389..455     +  CDS            small t antigen (fragment): SV40 (simian virus 40) small t antigen
    462..1640    +  promoter       EF-1α promoter: strong constitutive promoter for human elongation factor EF-1α
   1647..1663    +  misc_feature   MCS (fragment): pUC18/19 multiple cloning site
   1671..1704    -  protein_bind   lox2272: Cre-mediated recombination occurs in the 8-bp core sequence (GGATACTT). lox2272 sites are compatible with each other, but incompatible with loxP or loxN sites (Lee and Saito, 1988). Cre recombinase
   1767..1800    -  protein_bind   loxP: Cre-mediated recombination occurs in the 8-bp core sequence (GCATACAT). Cre recombinase
   1814..2530    -  CDS            EGFP: the original enhanced GFP (Yang et al., 1996) mammalian codon-optimized
   2870..2897    -  CDS            CoChR (fragment): high-photocurrent channelrhodopsin from Chloromonas oogama (Shemesh et al., 2017)
   3551..3584    +  protein_bind   lox2272: Cre-mediated recombination occurs in the 8-bp core sequence (GGATACTT). lox2272 sites are compatible with each other, but incompatible with loxP or loxN sites (Lee and Saito, 1988). Cre recombinase
   3655..3688    +  protein_bind   loxP: Cre-mediated recombination occurs in the 8-bp core sequence (GCATACAT). Cre recombinase
   3746..4222    +  polyA_signal   hGH poly(A) signal: human growth hormone polyadenylation signal
   4262..4402    +  repeat_region  AAV2 ITR: inverted terminal repeat of adeno-associated virus serotype 2 inverted
   4407..4458    -  misc_feature   bom (fragment): basis of mobility region from pBR322
   4477..4932    +  rep_origin     f1 ori (sequence partly withheld): f1 bacteriophage origin of replication; arrow indicates direction of (+) strand synthesis
   4933..4982    -  misc_feature   bom (fragment): basis of mobility region from pBR322
   5084..5119    -  CDS            rop (fragment): Rop protein, which maintains plasmids at low copy number; rop
   5214..5318    +  promoter       AmpR promoter: bla
   5319..6179    +  CDS            AmpR: β-lactamase; bla; confers resistance to ampicillin, carbenicillin, and related antibiotics
   6350..6938    +  rep_origin     ori: high-copy-number ColE1/pMB1/pBR322/pUC origin of replication
   7011..7038    +  repeat_region  AAV2 ITR (fragment): inverted terminal repeat of adeno-associated virus serotype 2 inverted
   7067..7094    +  repeat_region  AAV2 ITR (fragment): inverted terminal repeat of adeno-associated virus serotype 2 inverted
