[The description below was written by a language model from this plasmid's Addgene catalogue record and pLannotate feature annotations shown in this document.]
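Description:
pX552 EF1a DIO Chronos GFP_VgatTTT gRNA is a 7,143 bp AAV transfer plasmid built on the pX552 backbone for mammalian expression. It combines a CRISPR guide RNA cassette and a Cre-dependent optogenetic tool in a single viral genome. It is propagated in bacteria through a high-copy ColE1/pUC-type origin with ampicillin selection (AmpR under its own promoter), and it also carries an f1 origin. The payload is flanked by AAV2 inverted terminal repeats, which direct replication and packaging of the intervening DNA into AAV particles. One ITR is annotated in full and the other is detected only as fragments, which is common when these repeat structures are sequenced and annotated automatically.

A human U6 Pol III promoter drives the Vgat control guide, which was cloned through SapI sites that were destroyed in the process. The guide is fused to the Streptococcus pyogenes Cas9 gRNA scaffold, and the plasmid itself has no annotated Cas9, so the nuclease must come from elsewhere. Downstream, the EF-1α promoter sits in front of a double-floxed inverted (DIO) cassette. Paired lox2272 and loxP sites in opposing orientations bracket a reverse-strand coding region ending in EGFP, followed by an hGH polyadenylation signal. The region upstream of EGFP is annotated only by a short match to a related channelrhodopsin, consistent with the Chronos-GFP fusion given in the name. Cre recombination inverts and locks the cassette into the sense orientation, which restricts opsin-GFP expression to Cre-positive cells. The record describes the plasmid as the control-guide version for Vgat targeting, used in cell-type-specific, single-vector CRISPR editing paired with tool delivery in the nervous system.
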