Addgene plasmid #215278: pX552 EF1a DIO Chronos GFP_VgatTTT gRNA
Purpose: Expresses Vgat Control gRNA in a Cre dependent Chronos GFP vector
Depositing lab: Bryan Copits. Depositing organization: Washington University in Saint Louis. Publication: Cell-Specific Single Viral Vector CRISPR/Cas9 Editing and Genetically Encoded Tool Delivery in the Central and Peripheral Nervous Systems. Moffa JC, Bland IN, Tooley JR, Kalyanaraman V, Heitmeier M, Creed MC, Copits BA. eNeuro. 2024 Jul 5;11(7):ENEURO.0438-23.2024. doi: 10.1523/ENEURO.0438-23.2024. Print 2024 Jul. PubMed 38871457.
Backbone
  Vector backbone: pX552
  Total vector size (bp): 7143
  Vector type: Mammalian Expression, AAV
Growth in bacteria
  Bacterial resistance: Ampicillin, 100 μg/mL
  Growth temperature: 37°C
  Growth strain: NEB Stable
  Copy number: High Copy
Gene/Insert
  Gene/Insert name: Vgat control gRNA
  Promoter: U6
  Cloning method: Restriction Enzyme; 5′ cloning site SapI (destroyed during cloning); 3′ cloning site SapI (destroyed during cloning)
  Sequencing primers: 5′ CAAGGCTGTTAGAGAGATAATTGGA; 3′ GATGCTTGGATCAAAATAGGAAG
Terms and licenses: Academic/Nonprofit Terms; Industry Terms: Not Available to Industry
Depositor comments: Please visit https://doi.org/10.1101/2023.10.10.561249 for bioRxiv preprint.
How to cite: pX552 EF1a DIO Chronos GFP_VgatTTT gRNA was a gift from Bryan Copits (Addgene plasmid # 215278 ; http://n2t.net/addgene:215278 ; RRID:Addgene_215278)
